Addgene plasmid #106984: pRAB18-GFP
Purpose: ABA signaling reporter, GFP under the RAB18 promoter
Depositing lab: Julian Schroeder. Depositing organization: University of California, San Diego (UCSD). Publication: Chemical genetics reveals negative regulation of abscisic acid signaling by a plant immune response pathway. Kim TH, Hauser F, Ha T, Xue S, Bohmer M, Nishimura N, Munemasa S, Hubbard K, Peine N, Lee BH, Lee S, Robert N, Parker JE, Schroeder JI. Curr Biol. 2011 Jun 7;21(11):990-7. doi: 10.1016/j.cub.2011.04.045. Epub 2011 May 27. PubMed 21620700.
Backbone
  Vector backbone: pBI101
  Total vector size (bp): 14231
  Vector type: Plant Expression
  Selectable markers: Kanamycin
Growth in bacteria
  Bacterial resistance: Kanamycin, 50 μg/mL
  Growth temperature: 37°C
  Growth strain: DH5alpha
  Copy number: Unknown
Gene/Insert
  Gene/Insert name: sGFP
  Promoter: RAB18
  Cloning method: Restriction Enzyme; 5′ cloning site HindIII (not destroyed); 3′ cloning site EcoRI (unknown if destroyed)
  Sequencing primers: 5′ cagctatgaccatgattacgcc; 3′ gacgttgtaaaacgacggccagt
Terms and licenses: Academic/Nonprofit Terms; Industry Terms: Not Available to Industry
How to cite: pRAB18-GFP was a gift from Julian Schroeder (Addgene plasmid # 106984 ; http://n2t.net/addgene:106984 ; RRID:Addgene_106984)
