[The description below was written by a language model from this plasmid's Addgene catalogue record and pLannotate feature annotations shown in this document.]
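Description:
pRAB18-GFP is a 14,231 bp plant binary vector built on the pBI101 backbone and intended for Agrobacterium-mediated transformation of plants. It is a broad-host-range IncP-type replicon: the annotated oriV origin together with the trfA replication protein supports maintenance in both E. coli and Agrobacterium, and an incP oriT with traJ allows conjugal mobilisation. Bacterial selection relies on an aphA-3 kanamycin resistance gene in the backbone. The backbone also carries typical remnants of its pBIN19-type lineage, including an IS1 element, a TetR gene with a truncated tetracycline efflux gene, and fragments of ColE1 ori, klaC and M13/lac sequences, which are not functional parts of the design.

Between the nopaline-type right and left T-DNA border repeats lie two cassettes. The first is the plant selectable marker, nptII (NeoR/KanR) driven by the NOS promoter and ended by a NOS terminator, giving kanamycin resistance in transformed plants. The second is the reporter: the RAB18 promoter placed upstream of sGFP and followed by a second NOS terminator, cloned between HindIII and EcoRI sites. The annotation software labels the fluorescent protein as EGFP, and it does not annotate the promoter itself. The unlabelled region upstream of GFP contains reverse-strand fragments of the Arabidopsis PLP3A gene, consistent with Arabidopsis genomic DNA from the promoter region. The depositor and sequencing-derived records give essentially identical feature maps.

Because the record describes RAB18 promoter activity as a readout of abscisic acid signalling, GFP fluorescence in transgenic plants reports ABA pathway activation. The associated publication indicates use in chemical genetic analysis of ABA signalling.
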