Features (pLannotate 1.2.2; 33 found; start..end, strand, type, name):
     12..107     -  CDS            traI (fragment): TRAI6_ECOLX - Experimental evidence at protein level: Swiss-Prot protein existence level 1. The initiation process of transfer DNA synthesis requires the interaction of at least three plasmid-specific components (TraH, I, and J) at the transfer origin resulting in the assembly of a specialised nucleoprotein complex - the relaxosome. Site- and strand-specific cleavage at the transfer origin is dependent on TraI and TraJ. From Escherichia coli.
    145..516     -  CDS            traJ: oriT-recognizing protein; traJ
    549..658     -  oriT           oriT: incP origin of transfer
    790..980     +  rep_origin     ori (fragment): high-copy-number ColE1/pMB1/pBR322/pUC origin of replication
   1339..1989    -  CDS            TetR: tetracycline resistance regulatory protein; tetR
   2095..2344    +  CDS            TcR (fragment): tetracycline efflux protein; tetA; confers resistance to tetracycline
   2454..2478    -  misc_feature   RB T-DNA repeat: right border repeat from nopaline C58 T-DNA
   2634..2817    +  promoter       NOS promoter: nopaline synthase promoter NOS promoter
   2838..3632    +  CDS            NeoR/KanR: aminoglycoside phosphotransferase from Tn5; aph(3')-II (or nptII); confers resistance to neomycin, kanamycin, and G418 (Geneticin®)
   3653..3802    +  CDS            ble (fragment): BLE_KLEPN - Experimental evidence at protein level: Swiss-Prot protein existence level 1. Binding protein with a strong affinity to the bleomycin family of antibiotics. Binds to CL990; an antimitotic-antibiotic compound. From Klebsiella pneumoniae.
   3809..4015    +  CDS            ocd (fragment): OCD_AGRFC - Experimental evidence at protein level: Swiss-Prot protein existence level 1. Catalyzes the conversion of L-ornithine into L-proline with release of ammonia. Is involved in the utilization of nopaline, a catabolic pathway that proceeds through L-arginine and L-ornithine to L-proline. Nopaline is a predominant opine in plant cells transformed with Ti plasmid pTiC58. From Agrobacterium fabrum (strain C58 / ATCC 33970) (Agrobacterium tumefaciens (strain C58)).
   4022..4274    +  terminator     NOS terminator: nopaline synthase terminator and poly(A) signal
   4278..4721    +  CDS            M13 gene III (fragment) (sequence partly withheld): pIII; III; minor coat protein
   4720..4810    +  CDS            lacI (fragment): lac repressor; lacI; The lac repressor binds to the lac operator to inhibit transcription in E. coli. This inhibition can be relieved by adding lactose or isopropyl-β-D-thiogalactopyranoside (IPTG).
   4823..4844    +  protein_bind   CAP binding site: CAP binding activates transcription in the presence of cAMP. E. coli catabolite activator protein
   4859..4889    +  promoter       lac promoter: promoter for the E. coli lac operon
   4893..4915    +  protein_bind   lac operator (fragment): The lac repressor binds to the lac operator to inhibit transcription in E. coli. This inhibition can be relieved by adding lactose or isopropyl-β-D-thiogalactopyranoside (IPTG). lac repressor encoded by lacI
   5055..5285    -  CDS            PLP3A (fragment): PLP3A_ARATH - Experimental evidence at protein level: Swiss-Prot protein existence level 1. Tubulin-binding protein involved in microtubule formation. From Arabidopsis thaliana (Mouse-ear cress).
   5590..5673    -  CDS            PLP3A (fragment): PLP3A_ARATH - Experimental evidence at protein level: Swiss-Prot protein existence level 1. Tubulin-binding protein involved in microtubule formation. From Arabidopsis thaliana (Mouse-ear cress).
   6441..7160    +  CDS            EGFP: the original enhanced GFP (Yang et al., 1996) mammalian codon-optimized
   7179..7431    +  terminator     NOS terminator: nopaline synthase terminator and poly(A) signal
   7457..7612    +  CDS            lacZα (fragment) (sequence partly withheld): LacZα fragment of β-galactosidase; lacZ fragment
   7610..7910    +  rep_origin     M13 ori (fragment) (sequence partly withheld): M13 bacteriophage origin of replication; arrow indicates direction of (+) strand synthesis
   7911..8041    +  CDS            lacI (fragment): lac repressor; lacI; The lac repressor binds to the lac operator to inhibit transcription in E. coli. This inhibition can be relieved by adding lactose or isopropyl-β-D-thiogalactopyranoside (IPTG).
   8095..8119    -  misc_feature   LB T-DNA repeat: left border repeat from nopaline C58 T-DNA
   9576..9695    -  CDS            tetR (fragment): TETR1_ECOLX - Experimental evidence at protein level: Swiss-Prot protein existence level 1. TetR is the repressor of the tetracycline resistance element; its N-terminal region forms a helix-turn-helix structure and binds DNA. Binding of tetracycline to TetR reduces the repressor affinity for the tetracycline resistance gene (tetA) promoter operator sites. From Escherichia coli.
   9715..10863   -  CDS            trfA: trans-acting replication protein that binds to and activates oriV
  11162..11956   -  CDS            KanR: aminoglycoside phosphotransferase; aphA-3; confers resistance to kanamycin
  12148..12915   +  mobile_element IS1: prokaryotic transposable element IS1
  12924..13073   -  CDS            satA (fragment): STA_BACSU - Also known as yyaR. Experimental evidence at protein level: Swiss-Prot protein existence level 1. Involved in resistance to streptothricin, a broad-spectrum antibiotic produced by streptomycetes. Detoxifies streptothricin via acetylation of the beta amino group of the first beta-lysyl moiety of streptothricin. From Bacillus subtilis (strain 168).
  13072..13266   -  CDS            satA (fragment): STA_BACSU - Also known as yyaR. Experimental evidence at protein level: Swiss-Prot protein existence level 1. Involved in resistance to streptothricin, a broad-spectrum antibiotic produced by streptomycetes. Detoxifies streptothricin via acetylation of the beta amino group of the first beta-lysyl moiety of streptothricin. From Bacillus subtilis (strain 168).
  13269..13544   -  CDS            klaC (fragment): KLAC_ECOLX - Also known as telB. Protein predicted: Swiss-Prot protein existence level 4. Belongs to the kla operon, which is associated with cryptic tellurite resistance, and IncW plasmid fertility inhibition. From Escherichia coli.
  13538..18      -  rep_origin     oriV (across the origin): incP origin of replication
>Addgene plasmid #106984 | pRAB18-GFP | depositor full sequence | sequence record 201905 | pRAB18-GFP sequence 14231 bps
TGAGCGTCGCAAAGGCGCTCGGTCTTGCCTTGCTCGTCGGTGATGTACTTCACCAGCTCCGCGAAGTCGC
TCTTCTTGATGGAGCGCATGGGGACGTGCTTGGCAATCACGCGCACCCCCCGGCCGTTTTAGCGGCTAAA
AAAGTCATGGCTCTGCCCTCGGGCGGACCACGCCCATCATGACCTTGCCAAGCTCGTCCTGCTTCTCTTC
GATCTTCGCCAGCAGGGCGAGGATCGTGGCATCACCGAACCGCGCCGTGCGCGGGTCGTCGGTGAGCCAG
AGTTTCAGCAGGCCGCCCAGGCGGCCCAGGTCGCCATTGATGCGGGCCAGCTCGCGGACGTGCTCATAGT
CCACGACGCCCGTGATTTTGTAGCCCTGGCCGACGGCCAGCAGGTAGGCCGACAGGCTCATGCCGGCCGC
CGCCGCCTTTTCCTCAATCGCTCTTCGTTCGTCTGGAAGGCAGTACACCTTGATAGGTGGGCTGCCCTTC
CTGGTTGGCTTGGTTTCATCAGCCATCCGCTTGCCCTCATCTGTTACGCCGGCGGTAGCCGGCCAGCCTC
GCAGAGCAGGATTCCCGTTGAGCACCGCCAGGTGCGAATAAGGGACAGTGAAGAAGGAACACCCGCTCGC
GGGTGGGCCTACTTCACCTATCCTGCCCGGCTGACGCCGTTGGATACACCAAGGAAAGTCTACACGAACC
CTTTGGCAAAATCCTGTATATCGTGCGAAAAAGGATGGATATACCGAAAAAATCGCTATAATGACCCCGA
AGCAGGGTTATGCAGCGGAAAAGCGCCACGCTTCCCGAAGGGAGAAAGGCGGACAGGTATCCGGTAAGCG
GCAGGGTCGGAACAGGAGAGCGCACGAGGGAGCTTCCAGGGGGAAACGCCTGGTATCTTTATAGTCCTGT
CGGGTTTCGCCACCTCTGACTTGAGCGTCGATTTTTGTGATGCTCGTCAGGGGGGCGGAGCCTATGGAAA
AACGCCAGCAACGCGGCCTTTTTACGGTTCCTGGCCTTTTGCTGGCCTTTTGCTCACATGTTCTTTCCTG
CGTTATCCCCTGATTCTGTGGATAACCGTATTACCGCCTTTGAGTGAGCTGATACCGCTCGCCGCAGCCG
AACGACCGAGCGCAGCGAGTCAGTGAGCGAGGAAGCGGAAGAGCGCCAGAAGGCCGCCAGAGAGGCCGAG
CGCGGCCGTGAGGCTTGGACGCTAGGGCAGGGCATGAAAAAGCCCGTAGCGGGCTGCTACGGGCGTCTGA
CGCGGTGGAAAGGGGGAGGGGATGTTGTCTACATGGCTCTGCTGTAGTGAGTGGGTTGCGCTCCGGCAGC
GGTCCTGATCAATCGTCACCCTTTCTCGGTCCTTCAACGTTCCTGACAACGAGCCTCCTTTTCGCCAATC
CATCGACAATCACCGCGAGTCCCTGCTCGAACGCTGCGTCCGGACCGGCTTCGTCGAAGGCGTCTATCGC
GGCCCGCAACAGCGGCGAGAGCGGAGCCTGTTCAACGGTGCCGCCGCGCTCGCCGGCATCGCTGTCGCCG
GCCTGCTCCTCAAGCACGGCCCCAACAGTGAAGTAGCTGATTGTCATCAGCGCATTGACGGCGTCCCCGG
CCGAAAAACCCGCCTCGCAGAGGAAGCGAAGCTGCGCGTCGGCCGTTTCCATCTGCGGTGCGCCCGGTCG
CGTGCCGGCATGGATGCGCGCGCCATCGCGGTAGGCGAGCAGCGCCTGCCTGAAGCTGCGGGCATTCCCG
ATCAGAAATGAGCGCCAGTCGTCGTCGGCTCTCGGCACCGAATGCGTATGATTCTCCGCCAGCATGGCTT
CGGCCAGTGCGTCGAGCAGCGCCCGCTTGTTCCTGAAGTGCCAGTAAAGCGCCGGCTGCTGAACCCCCAA
CCGTTCCGCCAGTTTGCGTGTCGTCAGACCGTCTACGCCGACCTCGTTCAACAGGTCCAGGGCGGCACGG
ATCACTGTATTCGGCTGCAACTTTGTCATGCTTGACACTTTATCACTGATAAACATAATATGTCCACCAA
CTTATCAGTGATAAAGAATCCGCGCGTTCAATCGGACCAGCGGAGGCTGGTCCGGAGGCCAGACGTGAAA
CCCAACATACCCCTGATCGTAATTCTGAGCACTGTCGCGCTCGACGCTGTCGGCATCGGCCTGATTATGC
CGGTGCTGCCGGGCCTCCTGCGCGATCTGGTTCACTCGAACGACGTCACCGCCCACTATGGCATTCTGCT
GGCGCTGTATGCGTTGGTGCAATTTGCCTGCGCACCTGTGCTGGGCGCGCTGTCGGATCGTTTCGGGCGG
CGGCCAATCTTGCTCGTCTCGCTGGCCGGCGCCAGATCTGGGGAACCCTGTGGTTGGCATGCACATACAA
ATGGACGAACGGATAAACCTTTTCACGCCCTTTTAAATATCCGATTATTCTAATAAACGCTCTTTTCTCT
TAGGTTTACCCGCCAATATATCCTGTCAAACACTGATAGTTTAAACTGAAGGCGGGAAACGACAATCTGA
TCATGAGCGGAGAATTAAGGGAGTCACGTTATGACCCCCGCCGATGACGCGGGACAAGCCGTTTTACGTT
TGGAACTGACAGAACCGCAACGTTGAAGGAGCCACTCAGCCGCGGGTTTCTGGAGTTTAATGAGCTAAGC
ACATACGTCAGAAACCATTATTGCGCGTTCAAAAGTCGCCTAAGGTCACTATCAGCTAGCAAATATTTCT
TGTCAAAAATGCTCCACTGACGTTCCATAAATTCCCCTCGGTATCCAATTAGAGTCTCATATTCACTCTC
AATCCAAATAATCTGCACCGGATCTGGATCGTTTCGCATGATTGAACAAGATGGATTGCACGCAGGTTCT
CCGGCCGCTTGGGTGGAGAGGCTATTCGGCTATGACTGGGCACAACAGACAATCGGCTGCTCTGATGCCG
CCGTGTTCCGGCTGTCAGCGCAGGGGCGCCCGGTTCTTTTTGTCAAGACCGACCTGTCCGGTGCCCTGAA
TGAACTGCAGGACGAGGCAGCGCGGCTATCGTGGCTGGCCACGACGGGCGTTCCTTGCGCAGCTGTGCTC
GACGTTGTCACTGAAGCGGGAAGGGACTGGCTGCTATTGGGCGAAGTGCCGGGGCAGGATCTCCTGTCAT
CTCACCTTGCTCCTGCCGAGAAAGTATCCATCATGGCTGATGCAATGCGGCGGCTGCATACGCTTGATCC
GGCTACCTGCCCATTCGACCACCAAGCGAAACATCGCATCGAGCGAGCACGTACTCGGATGGAAGCCGGT
CTTGTCGATCAGGATGATCTGGACGAAGAGCATCAGGGGCTCGCGCCAGCCGAACTGTTCGCCAGGCTCA
AGGCGCGCATGCCCGACGGCGATGATCTCGTCGTGACCCATGGCGATGCCTGCTTGCCGAATATCATGGT
GGAAAATGGCCGCTTTTCTGGATTCATCGACTGTGGCCGGCTGGGTGTGGCGGACCGCTATCAGGACATA
GCGTTGGCTACCCGTGATATTGCTGAAGAGCTTGGCGGCGAATGGGCTGACCGCTTCCTCGTGCTTTACG
GTATCGCCGCTCCCGATTCGCAGCGCATCGCCTTCTATCGCCTTCTTGACGAGTTCTTCTGAGCGGGACT
CTGGGGTTCGAAATGACCGACCAAGCGACGCCCAACCTGCCATCACGAGATTTCGATTCCACCGCCGCCT
TCTATGAAAGGTTGGGCTTCGGAATCGTTTTCCGGGACGCCGGCTGGATGATCCTCCAGCGCGGGGATCT
CATGCTGGAGTTCTTCGCCCACGGGATCTCTGCGGAACAGGCGGTCGAAGGTGCCGATATCATTACGACA
GCAACGGCCGACAAGCACAACGCCACGATCCTGAGCGACAATATGATCGGGCCCGGCGTCCACATCAACG
GCGTCGGCGGCGACTGCCCAGGCAAGACCGAGATGCACCGCGATATCTTGCTGCGTTCGGATATTTTCGT
GGAGTTCCCGCCACAGACCCGGATGATCCCCGATCGTTCAAACATTTGGCAATAAAGTTTCTTAAGATTG
AATCCTGTTGCCGGTCTTGCGATGATTATCATATAATTTCTGTTGAATTACGTTAAGCATGTAATAATTA
ACATGTAATGCATGACGTTATTTATGAGATGGGTTTTTATGATTAGAGTCCCGCAATTATACATTTAATA
CGCGATAGAAAACAAAATATAGCGCGCAAACTAGGATAAATTATCGCGCGCGGTGTCATCTATGTTACTA
GATCGGGCCTCCTGTC
[82 nt withheld, positions 4287-4368]
GCTCTGAGGGA
[161 nt withheld, positions 4380-4540]
T
[41 nt withheld, positions 4542-4582]
T
[62 nt withheld, positions 4584-4645]
A
[35 nt withheld, positions 4647-4681]
CCTCCCTCAATCGGTTGAATGTCGCCCTTTTGTCTTTGGCCCAATACGCAAACCGCCTCTCCCCGCGCGT
TGGCCGATTCATTAATGCAGCTGGCACGACAGGTTTCCCGACTGGAAAGCGGGCAGTGAGCGCAACGCAA
TTAATGTGAGTTAGCTCACTCATTAGGCACCCCAGGCTTTACACTTTATGCTTCCGGCTCGTATGTTGTG
TGGAATTGTGAGCGGATAACAATTTCACACAGGAAACAGCTATGACCATGATTACGCCAAGCTTTCCAGA
CACATCTTGGGATTAGATCATAGTCCATACTAATGAAGACAAAAGTGTTAACCAAATATAGATAATGAGA
GAATGTGGGGGGTGAAGTTGAACCCTGAGTGCTGCAATCCTATCTGCGTGCAACTTTTCTAGCTCTGGAT
CCTACAGAACAAGAGCAAGTCAGTCTCCCATAGAGACAGAAGAGAAACATAACATTTCATTGTACAGATT
ATAAAAGAACAATTCAAAGAGAGCCCCCATTGAACTTACATCCATCAATTCGTCAAGATCAACTTCCTCG
TTGACAGGTCTTGATCCTTGTGCCTTTTCATTTGCAAGAACTTCCTGCACAACAAAAATACGGAAATGTT
TTTGATCCAAGAACATCAAACTCTAATTGCAATTGTAACCAACAAAAAAACACTTAAAATTCGCTATACA
CTATCAAATTTCCTGACACGTAGACCTCATGTCAGCACAAATAGAATCTAGCCTATCTCTGTTAATTGGG
TTACCAAACAACATGAGATTGATTATGTGGAAAACCAAGCACATTATTTACCCTTTGAAAATACGCGAAA
TCAAGATCCAAGAAGAATTTATGGAGAACAGCTTCGAAGTACGAAATAAACAATGAAGATTAAATTACCT
TTTTATAATCTCTAGCAGCTGCCGCCAATACATTCCCGAATGCCAGATTCGAGAGGGTCGACTTCACCGT
ATCCGGATCCATCTCTTTACCAACCAACTAATCCAACTCAGAAAATTTTAAAATCTCAATCAAAAATCCC
TCTAAGATAGCCAGAGAAGAGATTGTAAACAAGGATTTGAAATCTGGTGCAGAGAGGAGAAACTCCCCGA
CAATGAACACCAACGATCTAAACGCGGCGTTTGGTAAAAGTTGAGTAAATTTTGTTAGGGCTTAGTTTTA
GTCCATGGGCTAATTAGTAAGTGATTTACGGCCCACACATGAGCCCAAATGTTTCAGACCCAGCCAAGTT
TCTTCAAATTCACCCAATCAACGACGATGTACGTGTGTATGAAAATCATTAACACGACGCATCGCTTTCG
AGGAGGAGCATTACGTGTCCTGTTAGCTACGATAATGTTAGTACCGCCACAAAGAAAAGGATAGATATTT
TGCTTTCCAGCACCCTGTCATGGGATTGATATGAACACGTACTTGGTATCGACATGAAAGCTCAAAAATA
AATTCAATCCGATTCCTTTAGTGATATCAGAAGTTCATTTTAAATACGAACACGTATGGCGAAACACCAC
GCCGACATTTTCTGCTGCTGCCACGCGTCACTTTCCAAATATTGATTCATTAAACTAATAGTTGATCCAT
ATCCGAAACCGGACTATAAAACTATCTTCAATGCGTTAACGAATCTTCATCGATCAAACTCATCAAAGTC
TAATATCACAAAGAAAGAGTTTTTTTAACTAGCTTAGCTCAAAGTGTTTGCTTAAGACAAGAAGAACTCT
AGAGGATCCATGGTGAGCAAGGGCGAGGAGCTGTTCACCGGGGTGGTGCCCATCCTGGTCGAGCTGGACG
GCGACGTAAACGGCCACAAGTTCAGCGTGTCCGGCGAGGGCGAGGGCGATGCCACCTACGGCAAGCTGAC
CCTGAAGTTCATCTGCACCACCGGCAAGCTGCCCGTGCCCTGGCCCACCCTCGTGACCACCTTCACCTAC
GGCGTGCAGTGCTTCAGCCGCTACCCCGACCACATGAAGCAGCACGACTTCTTCAAGTCCGCCATGCCCG
AAGGCTACGTCCAGGAGCGCACCATCTTCTTCAAGGACGACGGCAACTACAAGACCCGCGCCGAGGTGAA
GTTCGAGGGCGACACCCTGGTGAACCGCATCGAGCTGAAGGGCATCGACTTCAAGGAGGACGGCAACATC
CTGGGGCACAAGCTGGAGTACAACTACAACAGCCACAACGTCTATATCATGGCCGACAAGCAGAAGAACG
GCATCAAGGTGAACTTCAAGATCCGCCACAACATCGAGGACGGCAGCGTGCAGCTCGCCGACCACTACCA
GCAGAACACCCCCATCGGCGACGGCCCCGTGCTGCTGCCCGACAACCACTACCTGAGCACCCAGTCCGCC
CTGAGCAAAGACCCCAACGAGAAGCGCGATCACATGGTCCTGCTGGAGTTCGTGACCGCCGCCGGGATCA
CTCACGGCATGGACGAGCTGTACAAGTAAAGCGGCCGCCCGGCTGCAGATCGTTCAAACATTTGGCAATA
AAGTTTCTTAAGATTGAATCCTGTTGCCGGTCTTGCGATGATTATCATATAATTTCTGTTGAATTACGTT
AAGCATGTAATAATTAACATGTAATGCATGACGTTATTTATGAGATGGGTTTTTATGATTAGAGTCCCGC
AATTATACATTTAATACGCGATAGAAAACAAAATATAGCGCGCAAACTAGGATAAATTATCGCGCGCGGT
GTCATCTATGTTACTAGATCCGATGATAAGCTGTCAAACATGAGAATTCACTGGCCGTCGTTTTACAACG
TCGTGACTGGGAAAACCCTGGCGTTACCCAACTTAATCGCCTTGCAGCACATCCCCCTTTCGCCAGCTGG
CGTAATAGCGAAGAGGCCCGCACCGATCGCCCTTCCCAACAGTTGCGCAGCCTGAATG
[44 nt withheld, positions 7610-7653]
C
[141 nt withheld, positions 7655-7795]
CCTTTGACGTTGGAGTCCACGTTCTTT
[37 nt withheld, positions 7823-7859]
ACCCTATCTCGGGCTATTCTTTTGATTTATAAGGGATTTTGCCGATTTCGGAACCACCATCAAACAGGAT
TTTCGCCTGCTGGGGCAAACCAGCGTGGACCGCTTGCTGCAACTCTCTCAGGGCCAGGCGGTGAAGGGCA
ATCAGCTGTTGCCCGTCTCACTGGTGAAAAGAAAAACCACCCCAGTACATTAAAAACGTCCGCAATGTGT
TATTAAGTTGTCTAAGCGTCAATTTGTTTACACCACAATATATCCTGCCACCAGCCAGCCAACAGCTCCC
CGACCGGCAGCTCGGCACAAAATCACCACTCGATACAGGCAGCCCATCAGTCCGGGACGGCGTCAGCGGG
AGAGCCGTTGTAAGGCGGCAGACTTTGCTCATGTTACCGATGCTATTCGGAAGAACGGCAACTAAGCTGC
CGGGTTTGAAACACGGATGATCTCGCGGAGGGTAGCATGTTGATTGTAACGATGACAGAGCGTTGCTGCC
TGTGATCAAATATCATCTCCCTCGCAGAGATCCGAATTATCAGCCTTCTTATTCATTTCTCGCTTAACCG
TGACAGGCTGTCGATCTTGAGAACTATGCCGACATAATAGGAAATCGCTGGATAAAGCCGCTGAGGAAGC
TGAGTGGCGCTATTTCTTTAGAAGTGAACGTTGACGATATCAACTCCCCTATCCATTGCTCACCGAATGG
TACAGGTCGGGGACCCGAAGTTCCGACTGTCGGCCTGATGCATCCCCGGCTGATCGACCCCAGATCTGGG
GCTGAGAAAGCCCAGTAAGGAAACAACTGTAGGTTCGAGTCGCGAGATCCCCCGGAACCAAAGGAAGTAG
GTTAAACCCGCTCCGATCAGGCCGAGCCACGCCAGGCCGAGAACATTGGTTCCTGTAGGCATCGGGATTG
GCGGATCAAACACTAAAGCTACTGGAACGAGCAGAAGTCCTCCGGCCGCCAGTTGCCAGGCGGTAAAGGT
GAGCAGAGGCACGGGAGGTTGCCACTTGCGGGTCAGCACGGTTCCGAACGCCATGGAAACCGCCCCCGCC
AGGCCCGCTGCGACGCCGACAGGATCTAGCGCTGCGTTTGGTGTCAACACCAACAGCGCCACGCCCGCAG
TTCCGCAAATAGCCCCCAGGACCGCCATCAATCGTATCGGGCTACCTAGCAGAGCGGCAGAGATGAACAC
GACCATCAGCGGCTGCACAGCGCCTACCGTCGCCGCGACCCCGCCCGGCAGGCGGTAGACCGAAATAAAC
AACAAGCTCCAGAATAGCGAAATATTAAGTGCGCCGAGGATGAAGATGCGCATCCACCAGATTCCCGTTG
GAATCTGTCGGACGATCATCACGAGCAATAAACCCGCCGGCAACGCCCGCAGCAGCATACCGGCGACCCC
TCGGCCTCGCTGTTCGGGCTCCACGAAAACGCCGGACAGATGCGCCTTGTGAGCGTCCTTGGGGCCGTCC
TCCTGTTTGAAGACCGACAGCCCAATGATCTCGCCGTCGATGTAGGCGCCGAATGCCACGGCATCTCGCA
ACCGTTCAGCGAACGCCTCCATGGGCTTTTTCTCCTCGTGCTCGTAAACGGACCCGAACATCTCTGGAGC
TTTCTTCAGGGCCGACAATCGGATCTCGCGGAAATCCTGCACGTCGGCCGCTCCAAGCCGTCGAATCTGA
GCCTTAATCACAATTGTCAATTTTAATCCTCTGTTTATCGGCAGTTCGTAGAGCGCGCCGTGCGTCCCGA
GCGATACTGAGCGAAGCAAGTGCGTCGAGCAGTGCCCGCTTGTTCCTGAAATGCCAGTAAAGCGCTGGCT
GCTGAACCCCCAGCCGGAACTGACCCCACAAGGCCCTAGCGTTTGCAATGCACCAGGTCATCATTGACCC
AGGCGTGTTCCACCAGGCCGCTGCCTCGCAACTCTTCGCAGGCTTCGCCGACCTGCTCGCGCCACTTCTT
CACGCGGGTGGAATCCGATCCGCACATGAGGCGGAAGGTTTCCAGCTTGAGCGGGTACGGCTCCCGGTGC
GAGCTGAAATAGTCGAACATCCGTCGGGCCGTCGGCGACAGCTTGCGGTACTTCTCCCATATGAATTTCG
TGTAGTGGTCGCCAGCAAACAGCACGACGATTTCCTCGTCGATCAGGACCTGGCAACGGGACGTTTTCTT
GCCACGGTCCAGGACGCGGAAGCGGTGCAGCAGCGACACCGATTCCAGGTGCCCAACGCGGTCGGACGTG
AAGCCCATCGCCGTCGCCTGTAGGCGCGACAGGCATTCCTCGGCCTTCGTGTAATACCGGCCATTGATCG
ACCAGCCCAGGTCCTGGCAAAGCTCGTAGAACGTGAAGGTGATCGGCTCGCCGATAGGGGTGCGCTTCGC
GTACTCCAACACCTGCTGCCACACCAGTTCGTCATCGTCGGCCCGCAGCTCGACGCCGGTGTAGGTGATC
TTCACGTCCTTGTTGACGTGGAAAATGACCTTGTTTTGCAGCGCCTCGCGCGGGATTTTCTTGTTGCGCG
TGGTGAACAGGGCAGAGCGGGCCGTGTCGTTTGGCATCGCTCGCATCGTGTCCGGCCACGGCGCAATATC
GAACAAGGAAAGCTGCATTTCCTTGATCTGCTGCTTCGTGTGTTTCAGCAACGCGGCCTGCTTGGCCTCG
CTGACCTGTTTTGCCAGGTCCTCGCCGGCGGTTTTTCGCTTCTTGGTCGTCATAGTTCCTCGCGTGTCGA
TGGTCATCGACTTCGCCAAACCTGCCGCCTCCTGTTCGAGACGACGCGAACGCTCCACGGCGGCCGATGG
CGCGGGCAGGGCAGGGGGAGCCAGTTGCACGCTGTCGCGCTCGATCTTGGCCGTAGCTTGCTGGACCATC
GAGCCGACGGACTGGAAGGTTTCGCGGGGCGCACGCATGACGGTGCGGCTTGCGATGGTTTCGGCATCCT
CGGCGGAAAACCCCGCGTCGATCAGTTCTTGCCTGTATGCCTTCCGGTCAAACGTCCGATTCATTCACCC
TCCTTGCGGGATTGCCCCGACTCACGCCGGGGCAATGTGCCCTTATTCCTGATTTGACCCGCCTGGTGCC
TTGGTGTCCAGATAATCCACCTTATCGGCAATGAAGTCGGTCCCGTAGACCGTCTGGCCGTCCTTCTCGT
ACTTGGTATTCCGAATCTTGCCCTGCACGAATACCAGCGACCCCTTGCCCAAATACTTGCCGTGGGCCTC
GGCCTGAGAGCCAAAACACTTGATGCGGAAGAAGTCGGTGCGCTCCTGCTTGTCGCCGGCATCGTTGCGC
CACATCTAGGTACTAAAACAATTCATCCAGTAAAATATAATATTTTATTTTCTCCCAATCAGGCTTGATC
CCCAGTAAGTCAAAAAATAGCTCGACATACTGTTCTTCCCCGATATCCTCCCTGATCGACCGGACGCAGA
AGGCAATGTCATACCACTTGTCCGCCCTGCCGCTTCTCCCAAGATCAATAAAGCCACTTACTTTGCCATC
TTTCACAAAGATGTTGCTGTCTCCCAGGTCGCCGTGGGAAAAGACAAGTTCCTCTTCGGGCTTTTCCGTC
TTTAAAAAATCATACAGCTCGCGCGGATCTTTAAATGGAGTGTCTTCTTCCCAGTTTTCGCAATCCACAT
CGGCCAGATCGTTATTCAGTAAGTAATCCAATTCGGCTAAGCGGCTGTCTAAGCTATTCGTATAGGGACA
ATCCGATATGTCGATGGAGTGAAAGAGCCTGATGCACTCCGCATACAGCTCGATAATCTTTTCAGGGCTT
TGTTCATCTTCATACTCTTCCGAGCAAAGGACGCCATCGGCCTCACTCATGAGCAGATTGCTCCAGCCAT
CATGCCGTTCAAAGTGCAGGACCTTTGGAACAGGCAGCTTTCCTTCCAGCCATAGCATCATGTCCTTTTC
CCGTTCCACATCATAGGTGGTCCCTTTATACCGGCTGTCCGTCATTTTTAAATATAGGTTTTCATTTTCT
CCCACCAGCTTATATACCTTAGCAGGAGACATTCCTTCCGTATCTTTTACGCAGCGGTATTTTTCGATCA
GTTTTTTCAATTCCGGTGATATTCTCATTTTAGCCATTTATTATTTCCTTCCTCTTTTCTACAGTATTTA
AAGATACCCCAAGAAGCTAATTATAACAAGACGAACTCCAATTCACTGTTCCTTGCATTCTAAAACCTTA
AATACCAGAAAACAGCTTTTTCAAAGTTGTTTTCAAAGTTGGCGTATAACATAGTATCGACGGAGCCGAT
TTTGAAACCACAATTATGGGTGATGCTGCCAACTTACTGATTTAGTGTATGATGGTGTTTTTGAGGTGCT
CCAGTGGCTTCTGTGTCTATCAGCTGTCCCTCCTGTTCAGCTACTGACGGGGTGGTGCGTAACGGCAAAA
GCACCGCCGGACATCAGCGCTATCTCTGCTCTCACTGCCGTAAAACATGGCAACTGCAGTTCACTTACAC
CGCTTCTCAACCCGGTACGCACCAGAAAATCATTGATATGGCCATGAATGGCGTTGGATGCCGGGCAACA
GCCCGCATTATGGGCGTTGGCCTCAACACGATTTTACGTCACTTAAAAAACTCAGGCCGCAGTCGGTAAC
CTCGCGCATACAGCCGGGCAGTGACGTCATCGTCTGCGCGGAAATGGACGAACAGTGGGGCTATGTCGGG
GCTAAATCGCGCCAGCGCTGGCTGTTTTACGCGTATGACAGTCTCCGGAAGACGGTTGTTGCGCACGTAT
TCGGTGAACGCACTATGGCGACGCTGGGGCGTCTTATGAGCCTGCTGTCACCCTTTGACGTGGTGATATG
GATGACGGATGGCTGGCCGCTGTATGAATCCCGCCTGAAGGGAAAGCTGCACGTAATCAGCAAGCGATAT
ACGCAGCGAATTGAGCGGCATAACCTGAATCTGAGGCAGCACCTGGCACGGCTGGGACGGAAGTCGCTGT
CGTTCTCAAAATCGGTGGAGCTGCATGACAAAGTCATCGGGCATTATCTGAACATAAAACACTATCAATA
AGTTGGAGTCATTACCCAATTATGATAGAATTTACAAGCTATAAGGTTATTGTCCTGGGTTTCAAGCATT
AGTCCATGCAAGTTTTTATGCTTTGCCCATTCTATAGATATATTGATAAGCGCGCTGCCTATGCCTTGCC
CCCTGAAATCCTTACATACGGCGATATCTTCTATATAAAAGATATATTATCTTATCAGTATTGTCAATAT
ATTCAAGGCAATCTGCCTCCTCATCCTCTTCATCCTCTTCGTCTTGGTAGCTTTTTAAATATGGCGCTTC
ATAGAGTAATTCTGTAAAGGTCCAATTCTCGTTTTCATACCTCGGTATAATCTTACCTATCACCTCAAAT
GGTTCGCTGGGTTTATCGCACCCCCGAACACGAGCACGGCACCCGCGACCACTATGCCAAGAATGCCCAA
GGTAAAAATTGCCGGCCCCGCCATGAAGTCCGTGAATGCCCCGACGGCCGAAGTGAAGGGCAGGCCGCCA
CCCAGGCCGCCGCCCTCACTGCCCGGCACCTGGTCGCTGAATGTCGATGCCAGCACCTGCGGCACGTCAA
TGCTTCCGGGCGTCGCGCTCGGGCTGATCGCCCATCCCGTTACTGCCCCGATCCCGGCAATGGCAAGGAC
TGCCAGCGCTGCCATTTTTGGGGTGAGGCCGTTCGCGGCCGAGGGGCGCAGCCCCTGGGGGGATGGGAGG
CCCGCGTTAGCGGGCCGGGAGGGTTCGAGAAGGGGGGGCACCCCCCTTCGGCGTGCGCGGTCACGCGCAC
AGGGCGCAGCCCTGGTTAAAAACAAGGTTTATAAATATTGGTTTAAAAGCAGGTTAAAAGACAGGTTAGC
GGTGGCCGAAAAACGGGCGGAAACCCTTGCAAATGCTGGATTTTCTGCCTGTGGACAGCCCCTCAAATGT
CAATAGGTGCGCCCCTCATCTGTCAGCACTCTGCCCCTCAAGTGTCAAGGATCGCGCCCCTCATCTGTCA
GTAGTCGCGCCCCTCAAGTGTCAATACCGCAGGGCACTTATCCCCAGGCTTGTCCACATCATCTGTGGGA
AACTCGCGTAAAATCAGGCGTTTTCGCCGATTTGCGAGGCTGGCCAGCTCCACGTCGCCGGCCGAAATCG
AGCCTGCCCCTCATCTGTCAACGCCGCGCCGGGTGAGTCGGCCCCTCAAGTGTCAACGTCCGCCCCTCAT
CTGTCAGTGAGGGCCAAGTTTTCCGCGAGGTATCCACAACGCCGGCGGCCGCGGTGTCTCGCACACGGCT
TCGACGGCGTTTCTGGCGCGTTTGCAGGGCCATAGACGGCCGCCAGCCCAGCGGCGAGGGCAACCAGCCC
GG
