Features (pLannotate 1.2.2; 33 found; start..end, strand, type, name):
     12..107     -  CDS            traI (fragment): TRAI6_ECOLX - Experimental evidence at protein level: Swiss-Prot protein existence level 1. The initiation process of transfer DNA synthesis requires the interaction of at least three plasmid-specific components (TraH, I, and J) at the transfer origin resulting in the assembly of a specialised nucleoprotein complex - the relaxosome. Site- and strand-specific cleavage at the transfer origin is dependent on TraI and TraJ. From Escherichia coli.
    145..516     -  CDS            traJ: oriT-recognizing protein; traJ
    549..658     -  oriT           oriT: incP origin of transfer
    790..980     +  rep_origin     ori (fragment): high-copy-number ColE1/pMB1/pBR322/pUC origin of replication
   1339..1989    -  CDS            TetR: tetracycline resistance regulatory protein; tetR
   2095..2344    +  CDS            TcR (fragment): tetracycline efflux protein; tetA; confers resistance to tetracycline
   2454..2478    -  misc_feature   RB T-DNA repeat: right border repeat from nopaline C58 T-DNA
   2634..2817    +  promoter       NOS promoter: nopaline synthase promoter NOS promoter
   2838..3632    +  CDS            NeoR/KanR: aminoglycoside phosphotransferase from Tn5; aph(3')-II (or nptII); confers resistance to neomycin, kanamycin, and G418 (Geneticin®)
   3653..3802    +  CDS            ble (fragment): BLE_KLEPN - Experimental evidence at protein level: Swiss-Prot protein existence level 1. Binding protein with a strong affinity to the bleomycin family of antibiotics. Binds to CL990; an antimitotic-antibiotic compound. From Klebsiella pneumoniae.
   3809..4015    +  CDS            ocd (fragment): OCD_AGRFC - Experimental evidence at protein level: Swiss-Prot protein existence level 1. Catalyzes the conversion of L-ornithine into L-proline with release of ammonia. Is involved in the utilization of nopaline, a catabolic pathway that proceeds through L-arginine and L-ornithine to L-proline. Nopaline is a predominant opine in plant cells transformed with Ti plasmid pTiC58. From Agrobacterium fabrum (strain C58 / ATCC 33970) (Agrobacterium tumefaciens (strain C58)).
   4022..4274    +  terminator     NOS terminator: nopaline synthase terminator and poly(A) signal
   4278..4721    +  CDS            M13 gene III (fragment) (sequence partly withheld): pIII; III; minor coat protein
   4720..4810    +  CDS            lacI (fragment): lac repressor; lacI; The lac repressor binds to the lac operator to inhibit transcription in E. coli. This inhibition can be relieved by adding lactose or isopropyl-β-D-thiogalactopyranoside (IPTG).
   4823..4844    +  protein_bind   CAP binding site: CAP binding activates transcription in the presence of cAMP. E. coli catabolite activator protein
   4859..4889    +  promoter       lac promoter: promoter for the E. coli lac operon
   4893..4915    +  protein_bind   lac operator (fragment): The lac repressor binds to the lac operator to inhibit transcription in E. coli. This inhibition can be relieved by adding lactose or isopropyl-β-D-thiogalactopyranoside (IPTG). lac repressor encoded by lacI
   5055..5285    -  CDS            PLP3A (fragment): PLP3A_ARATH - Experimental evidence at protein level: Swiss-Prot protein existence level 1. Tubulin-binding protein involved in microtubule formation. From Arabidopsis thaliana (Mouse-ear cress).
   5590..5673    -  CDS            PLP3A (fragment): PLP3A_ARATH - Experimental evidence at protein level: Swiss-Prot protein existence level 1. Tubulin-binding protein involved in microtubule formation. From Arabidopsis thaliana (Mouse-ear cress).
   6441..7160    +  CDS            EGFP: the original enhanced GFP (Yang et al., 1996) mammalian codon-optimized
   7179..7431    +  terminator     NOS terminator: nopaline synthase terminator and poly(A) signal
   7457..7612    +  CDS            lacZα (fragment) (sequence partly withheld): LacZα fragment of β-galactosidase; lacZ fragment
   7610..7910    +  rep_origin     M13 ori (fragment) (sequence partly withheld): M13 bacteriophage origin of replication; arrow indicates direction of (+) strand synthesis
   7911..8041    +  CDS            lacI (fragment): lac repressor; lacI; The lac repressor binds to the lac operator to inhibit transcription in E. coli. This inhibition can be relieved by adding lactose or isopropyl-β-D-thiogalactopyranoside (IPTG).
   8095..8119    -  misc_feature   LB T-DNA repeat: left border repeat from nopaline C58 T-DNA
   9576..9695    -  CDS            tetR (fragment): TETR1_ECOLX - Experimental evidence at protein level: Swiss-Prot protein existence level 1. TetR is the repressor of the tetracycline resistance element; its N-terminal region forms a helix-turn-helix structure and binds DNA. Binding of tetracycline to TetR reduces the repressor affinity for the tetracycline resistance gene (tetA) promoter operator sites. From Escherichia coli.
   9715..10863   -  CDS            trfA: trans-acting replication protein that binds to and activates oriV
  11162..11956   -  CDS            KanR: aminoglycoside phosphotransferase; aphA-3; confers resistance to kanamycin
  12148..12915   +  mobile_element IS1: prokaryotic transposable element IS1
  12924..13073   -  CDS            satA (fragment): STA_BACSU - Also known as yyaR. Experimental evidence at protein level: Swiss-Prot protein existence level 1. Involved in resistance to streptothricin, a broad-spectrum antibiotic produced by streptomycetes. Detoxifies streptothricin via acetylation of the beta amino group of the first beta-lysyl moiety of streptothricin. From Bacillus subtilis (strain 168).
  13072..13266   -  CDS            satA (fragment): STA_BACSU - Also known as yyaR. Experimental evidence at protein level: Swiss-Prot protein existence level 1. Involved in resistance to streptothricin, a broad-spectrum antibiotic produced by streptomycetes. Detoxifies streptothricin via acetylation of the beta amino group of the first beta-lysyl moiety of streptothricin. From Bacillus subtilis (strain 168).
  13269..13544   -  CDS            klaC (fragment): KLAC_ECOLX - Also known as telB. Protein predicted: Swiss-Prot protein existence level 4. Belongs to the kla operon, which is associated with cryptic tellurite resistance, and IncW plasmid fertility inhibition. From Escherichia coli.
  13608..8       -  rep_origin     oriV (across the origin): incP origin of replication
>Addgene plasmid #106984 | pRAB18-GFP | addgene full sequence | sequence record 213041 | Addgene NGS Result
TGAGCGTCGGAAAGGCGCTCGGTCTTGCCTTGCTCGTCGGTGATGTACTTCACCAGCTCCGCGAAGTCGC
TCTTCTTGATGGAGCGCATGGGGACGTGCTTGGCAATCACGCGCACCCCCCGGCCGTTTTAGCGGCTAAA
AAAGTCATGGCTCTGCCCTCGGGCGGACCACGCCCATCATGACCTTGCCAAGCTCGTCCTGCTTCTCTTC
GATCTTCGCCAGCAGGGCGAGGATCGTGGCATCACCGAACCGCGCCGTGCGCGGGTCGTCGGTGAGCCAG
AGTTTCAGCAGGCCGCCCAGGCGGCCCAGGTCGCCATTGATGCGGGCCAGCTCGCGGACGTGCTCATAGT
CCACGACGCCCGTGATTTTGTAGCCCTGGCCGACGGCCAGCAGGTAGGCCGACAGGCTCATGCCGGCCGC
CGCCGCCTTTTCCTCAATCGCTCTTCGTTCGTCTGGAAGGCAGTACACCTTGATAGGTGGGCTGCCCTTC
CTGGTTGGCTTGGTTTCATCAGCCATCCGCTTGCCCTCATCTGTTACGCCGGCGGTAGCCGGCCAGCCTC
GCAGAGCAGGATTCCCGTTGAGCACCGCCAGGTGCGAATAAGGGACAGTGAAGAAGGAACACCCGCTCGC
GGGTGGGCCTACTTCACCTATCCTGCCCGGCTGACGCCGTTGGATACACCAAGGAAAGTCTACACGAACC
CTTTGGCAAAATCCTGTATATCGTGCGAAAAAGGATGGATATACCGAAAAAATCGCTATAATGACCCCGA
AGCAGGGTTATGCAGCGGAAAAGCGCCACGCTTCCCGAAGGGAGAAAGGCGGACAGGTATCCGGTAAGCG
GCAGGGTCGGAACAGGAGAGCGCACGAGGGAGCTTCCAGGGGGAAACGCCTGGTATCTTTATAGTCCTGT
CGGGTTTCGCCACCTCTGACTTGAGCGTCGATTTTTGTGATGCTCGTCAGGGGGGCGGAGCCTATGGAAA
AACGCCAGCAACGCGGCCTTTTTACGGTTCCTGGCCTTTTGCTGGCCTTTTGCTCACATGTTCTTTCCTG
CGTTATCCCCTGATTCTGTGGATAACCGTATTACCGCCTTTGAGTGAGCTGATACCGCTCGCCGCAGCCG
AACGACCGAGCGCAGCGAGTCAGTGAGCGAGGAAGCGGAAGAGCGCCAGAAGGCCGCCAGAGAGGCCGAG
CGCGGCCGTGAGGCTTGGACGCTAGGGCAGGGCATGAAAAAGCCCGTAGCGGGCTGCTACGGGCGTCTGA
CGCGGTGGAAAGGGGGAGGGGATGTTGTCTACATGGCTCTGCTGTAGTGAGTGGGTTGCGCTCCGGCAGC
GGTCCTGATCAATCGTCACCCTTTCTCGGTCCTTCAACGTTCCTGACAACGAGCCTCCTTTTCGCCAATC
CATCGACAATCACCGCGAGTCCCTGCTCGAACGCTGCGTCCGGACCGGCTTCGTCGAAGGCGTCTATCGC
GGCCCGCAACAGCGGCGAGAGCGGAGCCTGTTCAACGGTGCCGCCGCGCTCGCCGGCATCGCTGTCGCCG
GCCTGCTCCTCAAGCACGGCCCCAACAGTGAAGTAGCTGATTGTCATCAGCGCATTGACGGCGTCCCCGG
CCGAAAAACCCGCCTCGCAGAGGAAGCGAAGCTGCGCGTCGGCCGTTTCCATCTGCGGTGCGCCCGGTCG
CGTGCCGGCATGGATGCGCGCGCCATCGCGGTAGGCGAGCAGCGCCTGCCTGAAGCTGCGGGCATTCCCG
ATCAGAAATGAGCGCCAGTCGTCGTCGGCTCTCGGCACCGAATGCGTATGATTCTCCGCCAGCATGGCTT
CGGCCAGTGCGTCGAGCAGCGCCCGCTTGTTCCTGAAGTGCCAGTAAAGCGCCGGCTGCTGAACCCCCAA
CCGTTCCGCCAGTTTGCGTGTCGTCAGACCGTCTACGCCGACCTCGTTCAACAGGTCCAGGGCGGCACGG
ATCACTGTATTCGGCTGCAACTTTGTCATGCTTGACACTTTATCACTGATAAACATAATATGTCCACCAA
CTTATCAGTGATAAAGAATCCGCGCGTTCAATCGGACCAGCGGAGGCTGGTCCGGAGGCCAGACGTGAAA
CCCAACATACCCCTGATCGTAATTCTGAGCACTGTCGCGCTCGACGCTGTCGGCATCGGCCTGATTATGC
CGGTGCTGCCGGGCCTCCTGCGCGATCTGGTTCACTCGAACGACGTCACCGCCCACTATGGCATTCTGCT
GGCGCTGTATGCGTTGGTGCAATTTGCCTGCGCACCTGTGCTGGGCGCGCTGTCGGATCGTTTCGGGCGG
CGGCCAATCTTGCTCGTCTCGCTGGCCGGCGCCAGATCTGGGGAACCCTGTGGTTGGCATGCACATACAA
ATGGACGAACGGATAAACCTTTTCACGCCCTTTTAAATATCCGATTATTCTAATAAACGCTCTTTTCTCT
TAGGTTTACCCGCCAATATATCCTGTCAAACACTGATAGTTTAAACTGAAGGCGGGAAACGACAATCTGA
TCATGAGCGGAGAATTAAGGGAGTCACGTTATGACCCCCGCCGATGACGCGGGACAAGCCGTTTTACGTT
TGGAACTGACAGAACCGCAACGTTGAAGGAGCCACTCAGCCGCGGGTTTCTGGAGTTTAATGAGCTAAGC
ACATACGTCAGAAACCATTATTGCGCGTTCAAAAGTCGCCTAAGGTCACTATCAGCTAGCAAATATTTCT
TGTCAAAAATGCTCCACTGACGTTCCATAAATTCCCCTCGGTATCCAATTAGAGTCTCATATTCACTCTC
AATCCAAATAATCTGCACCGGATCTGGATCGTTTCGCATGATTGAACAAGATGGATTGCACGCAGGTTCT
CCGGCCGCTTGGGTGGAGAGGCTATTCGGCTATGACTGGGCACAACAGACAATCGGCTGCTCTGATGCCG
CCGTGTTCCGGCTGTCAGCGCAGGGGCGCCCGGTTCTTTTTGTCAAGACCGACCTGTCCGGTGCCCTGAA
TGAACTGCAGGACGAGGCAGCGCGGCTATCGTGGCTGGCCACGACGGGCGTTCCTTGCGCAGCTGTGCTC
GACGTTGTCACTGAAGCGGGAAGGGACTGGCTGCTATTGGGCGAAGTGCCGGGGCAGGATCTCCTGTCAT
CTCACCTTGCTCCTGCCGAGAAAGTATCCATCATGGCTGATGCAATGCGGCGGCTGCATACGCTTGATCC
GGCTACCTGCCCATTCGACCACCAAGCGAAACATCGCATCGAGCGAGCACGTACTCGGATGGAAGCCGGT
CTTGTCGATCAGGATGATCTGGACGAAGAGCATCAGGGGCTCGCGCCAGCCGAACTGTTCGCCAGGCTCA
AGGCGCGCATGCCCGACGGCGATGATCTCGTCGTGACCCATGGCGATGCCTGCTTGCCGAATATCATGGT
GGAAAATGGCCGCTTTTCTGGATTCATCGACTGTGGCCGGCTGGGTGTGGCGGACCGCTATCAGGACATA
GCGTTGGCTACCCGTGATATTGCTGAAGAGCTTGGCGGCGAATGGGCTGACCGCTTCCTCGTGCTTTACG
GTATCGCCGCTCCCGATTCGCAGCGCATCGCCTTCTATCGCCTTCTTGACGAGTTCTTCTGAGCGGGACT
CTGGGGTTCGAAATGACCGACCAAGCGACGCCCAACCTGCCATCACGAGATTTCGATTCCACCGCCGCCT
TCTATGAAAGGTTGGGCTTCGGAATCGTTTTCCGGGACGCCGGCTGGATGATCCTCCAGCGCGGGGATCT
CATGCTGGAGTTCTTCGCCCACGGGATCTCTGCGGAACAGGCGGTCGAAGGTGCCGATATCATTACGACA
GCAACGGCCGACAAGCACAACGCCACGATCCTGAGCGACAATATGATCGGGCCCGGCGTCCACATCAACG
GCGTCGGCGGCGACTGCCCAGGCAAGACCGAGATGCACCGCGATATCTTGCTGCGTTCGGATATTTTCGT
GGAGTTCCCGCCACAGACCCGGATGATCCCCGATCGTTCAAACATTTGGCAATAAAGTTTCTTAAGATTG
AATCCTGTTGCCGGTCTTGCGATGATTATCATATAATTTCTGTTGAATTACGTTAAGCATGTAATAATTA
ACATGTAATGCATGACGTTATTTATGAGATGGGTTTTTATGATTAGAGTCCCGCAATTATACATTTAATA
CGCGATAGAAAACAAAATATAGCGCGCAAACTAGGATAAATTATCGCGCGCGGTGTCATCTATGTTACTA
GATCGGGCCTCCTGTC
[82 nt withheld, positions 4287-4368]
GCTCTGAGGGA
[161 nt withheld, positions 4380-4540]
T
[41 nt withheld, positions 4542-4582]
T
[62 nt withheld, positions 4584-4645]
A
[35 nt withheld, positions 4647-4681]
CCTCCCTCAATCGGTTGAATGTCGCCCTTTTGTCTTTGGCCCAATACGCAAACCGCCTCTCCCCGCGCGT
TGGCCGATTCATTAATGCAGCTGGCACGACAGGTTTCCCGACTGGAAAGCGGGCAGTGAGCGCAACGCAA
TTAATGTGAGTTAGCTCACTCATTAGGCACCCCAGGCTTTACACTTTATGCTTCCGGCTCGTATGTTGTG
TGGAATTGTGAGCGGATAACAATTTCACACAGGAAACAGCTATGACCATGATTACGCCAAGCTTTCCAGA
CACATCTTGGGATTAGATCATAGTCCATACTAATGAAGACAAAAGTGTTAACCAAATATAGATAATGAGA
GAATGTGGGGGGTGAAGTTGAACCCTGAGTGCTGCAATCCTATCTGCGTGCAACTTTTCTAGCTCTGGAT
CCTACAGAACAAGAGCAAGTCAGTCTCCCATAGAGACAGAAGAGAAACATAACATTTCATTGTACAGATT
ATAAAAGAACAATTCAAAGAGAGCCCCCATTGAACTTACATCCATCAATTCGTCAAGATCAACTTCCTCG
TTGACAGGTCTTGATCCTTGTGCCTTTTCATTTGCAAGAACTTCCTGCACAACAAAAATACGGAAATGTT
TTTGATCCAAGAACATCAAACTCTAATTGCAATTGTAACCAACAAAAAAACACTTAAAATTCGCTATACA
CTATCAAATTTCCTGACACGTAGACCTCATGTCAGCACAAATAGAATCTAGCCTATCTCTGTTAATTGGG
TTACCAAACAACATGAGATTGATTATGTGGAAAACCAAGCACATTATTTACCCTTTGAAAATACGCGAAA
TCAAGATCCAAGAAGAATTTATGGAGAACAGCTTCAAAGTACGAAATAAACAATGAAGATTAAATTACCT
TTTTATAATCTCTAGCAGCTGCCGCCAATACATTCCCGAATGCCAGATTCGAGAGGGTCGACTTCACCGT
ATCCGGATCCATCTCTTTACCAACCAACTAATCCAACTCAGAAAATTTTAAAATCTCAATCAAAAATCCC
TCTAAGATAGCCAGAGAAGAGATTGTAAACAAGGATTTGAAATCTGGTGCAGAGAGGAGAAACTCCCCGA
CAATGAACACCAACGATCTAAACGCGGCGTTTGGTAAAAGTTGAGTAAATTTTGTTAGGGCTTAGTTTTA
GTCCATGGGCTAATTAGTAAGTGATTTACGGCCCACACATGAGCCCAAATGTTTCAGACCCAGCCAAGTT
TCTTCAAATTCACCCAATCAACGACGATGTACGTGTGTATGAAAATCATTAACACGACGCATCGCTTTCG
AGGAGGAGCATTACGTGTCCTGTTAGCTACGATAATGTTAGTACCGCCACAAAGAAAAGGATAGATATTT
TGCTTTCCAGCACCCTGTCATGGGATTGATATGAACACGTACTTGGTATCGACATGAAAGCTCAAAAATA
AATTCAATCCGATTCCTTTAGTGATATCAGAAGTTCATTTTAAATACGAACACGTATGGCGAAACACCAC
GCCGACATTTTCTGCTGCTGCCACGCGTCACTTTCCAAATATTGATTCATTAAACTAATAGTTGATCCAT
ATCCGAAACCGGACTATAAAACTATCTTCAATGCGTTAACGAATCTTCATCGATCAAACTCATCAAAGTC
TAATATCACAAAGAAAGAGTTTTTTTAACTAGCTTAGCTCAAAGTGTTTGCTTAAGACAAGAAGAACTCT
AGAGGATCCATGGTGAGCAAGGGCGAGGAGCTGTTCACCGGGGTGGTGCCCATCCTGGTCGAGCTGGACG
GCGACGTAAACGGCCACAAGTTCAGCGTGTCCGGCGAGGGCGAGGGCGATGCCACCTACGGCAAGCTGAC
CCTGAAGTTCATCTGCACCACCGGCAAGCTGCCCGTGCCCTGGCCCACCCTCGTGACCACCTTCACCTAC
GGCGTGCAGTGCTTCAGCCGCTACCCCGACCACATGAAGCAGCACGACTTCTTCAAGTCCGCCATGCCCG
AAGGCTACGTCCAGGAGCGCACCATCTTCTTCAAGGACGACGGCAACTACAAGACCCGCGCCGAGGTGAA
GTTCGAGGGCGACACCCTGGTGAACCGCATCGAGCTGAAGGGCATCGACTTCAAGGAGGACGGCAACATC
CTGGGGCACAAGCTGGAGTACAACTACAACAGCCACAACGTCTATATCATGGCCGACAAGCAGAAGAACG
GCATCAAGGTGAACTTCAAGATCCGCCACAACATCGAGGACGGCAGCGTGCAGCTCGCCGACCACTACCA
GCAGAACACCCCCATCGGCGACGGCCCCGTGCTGCTGCCCGACAACCACTACCTGAGCACCCAGTCCGCC
CTGAGCAAAGACCCCAACGAGAAGCGCGATCACATGGTCCTGCTGGAGTTCGTGACCGCCGCCGGGATCA
CTCACGGCATGGACGAGCTGTACAAGTAAAGCGGCCGCCCGGCTGCAGATCGTTCAAACATTTGGCAATA
AAGTTTCTTAAGATTGAATCCTGTTGCCGGTCTTGCGATGATTATCATATAATTTCTGTTGAATTACGTT
AAGCATGTAATAATTAACATGTAATGCATGACGTTATTTATGAGATGGGTTTTTATGATTAGAGTCCCGC
AATTATACATTTAATACGCGATAGAAAACAAAATATAGCGCGCAAACTAGGATAAATTATCGCGCGCGGT
GTCATCTATGTTACTAGATCCGATGATAAGCTGTCAAACATGAGAATTCACTGGCCGTCGTTTTACAACG
TCGTGACTGGGAAAACCCTGGCGTTACCCAACTTAATCGCCTTGCAGCACATCCCCCTTTCGCCAGCTGG
CGTAATAGCGAAGAGGCCCGCACCGATCGCCCTTCCCAACAGTTGCGCAGCCTGAATG
[44 nt withheld, positions 7610-7653]
C
[141 nt withheld, positions 7655-7795]
CCTTTGACGTTGGAGTCCACGTTCTTT
[37 nt withheld, positions 7823-7859]
ACCCTATCTCGGGCTATTCTTTTGATTTATAAGGGATTTTGCCGATTTCGGAACCACCATCAAACAGGAT
TTTCGCCTGCTGGGGCAAACCAGCGTGGACCGCTTGCTGCAACTCTCTCAGGGCCAGGCGGTGAAGGGCA
ATCAGCTGTTGCCCGTCTCACTGGTGAAAAGAAAAACCACCCCAGTACATTAAAAACGTCCGCAATGTGT
TATTAAGTTGTCTAAGCGTCAATTTGTTTACACCACAATATATCCTGCCACCAGCCAGCCAACAGCTCCC
CGACCGGCAGCTCGGCACAAAATCACCACTCGATACAGGCAGCCCATCAGTCCGGGACGGCGTCAGCGGG
AGAGCCGTTGTAAGGCGGCAGACTTTGCTCATGTTACCGATGCTATTCGGAAGAACGGCAACTAAGCTGC
CGGGTTTGAAACACGGATGATCTCGCGGAGGGTAGCATGTTGATTGTAACGATGACAGAGCGTTGCTGCC
TGTGATCAAATATCATCTCCCTCGCAGAGATCCGAATTATCAGCCTTCTTATTCATTTCTCGCTTAACCG
TGACAGGCTGTCGATCTTGAGAACTATGCCGACATAATAGGAAATCGCTGGATAAAGCCGCTGAGGAAGC
TGAGTGGCGCTATTTCTTTAGAAGTGAACGTTGACGATATCAACTCCCCTATCCATTGCTCACCGAATGG
TACAGGTCGGGGACCCGAAGTTCCGACTGTCGGCCTGATGCATCCCCGGCTGATCGACCCCAGATCTGGG
GCTGAGAAAGCCCAGTAAGGAAACAACTGTAGGTTCGAGTCGCGAGATCCCCCGGAACCAAAGGAAGTAG
GTTAAACCCGCTCCGATCAGGCCGAGCCACGCCAGGCCGAGAACATTGGTTCCTGTAGGCATCGGGATTG
GCGGATCAAACACTAAAGCTACTGGAACGAGCAGAAGTCCTCCGGCCGCCAGTTGCCAGGCGGTAAAGGT
GAGCAGAGGCACGGGAGGTTGCCACTTGCGGGTCAGCACGGTTCCGAACGCCATGGAAACCGCCCCCGCC
AGGCCCGCTGCGACGCCGACAGGATCTAGCGCTGCGTTTGGTGTCAACACCAACAGCGCCACGCCCGCAG
TTCCGCAAATAGCCCCCAGGACCGCCATCAATCGTATCGGGCTACCTAGCAGAGCGGCAGAGATGAACAC
GACCATCAGCGGCTGCACAGCGCCTACCGTCGCCGCGACCCCGCCCGGCAGGCGGTAGACCGAAATAAAC
AACAAGCTCCAGAATAGCGAAATATTAAGTGCGCCGAGGATGAAGATGCGCATCCACCAGATTCCCGTTG
GAATCTGTCGGACGATCATCACGAGCAATAAACCCGCCGGCAACGCCCGCAGCAGCATACCGGCGACCCC
TCGGCCTCGCTGTTCGGGCTCCACGAAAACGCCGGACAGATGCGCCTTGTGAGCGTCCTTGGGGCCGTCC
TCCTGTTTGAAGACCGACAGCCCAATGATCTCGCCGTCGATGTAGGCGCCGAATGCCACGGCATCTCGCA
ACCGTTCAGCGAACGCCTCCATGGGCTTTTTCTCCTCGTGCTCGTAAACGGACCCGAACATCTCTGGAGC
TTTCTTCAGGGCCGACAATCGGATCTCGCGGAAATCCTGCACGTCGGCCGCTCCAAGCCGTCGAATCTGA
GCCTTAATCACAATTGTCAATTTTAATCCTCTGTTTATCGGCAGTTCGTAGAGCGCGCCGTGCGTCCCGA
GCGATACTGAGCGAAGCAAGTGCGTCGAGCAGTGCCCGCTTGTTCCTGAAATGCCAGTAAAGCGCTGGCT
GCTGAACCCCCAGCCGGAACTGACCCCACAAGGCCCTAGCGTTTGCAATGCACCAGGTCATCATTGACCC
AGGCGTGTTCCACCAGGCCGCTGCCTCGCAACTCTTCGCAGGCTTCGCCGACCTGCTCGCGCCACTTCTT
CACGCGGGTGGAATCCGATCCGCACATGAGGCGGAAGGTTTCCAGCTTGAGCGGGTACGGCTCCCGGTGC
GAGCTGAAATAGTCGAACATCCGTCGGGCCGTCGGCGACAGCTTGCGGTACTTCTCCCATATGAATTTCG
TGTAGTGGTCGCCAGCAAACAGCACGACGATTTCCTCGTCGATCAGGACCTGGCAACGGGACGTTTTCTT
GCCACGGTCCAGGACGCGGAAGCGGTGCAGCAGCGACACCGATTCCAGGTGCCCAACGCGGTCGGACGTG
AAGCCCATCGCCGTCGCCTGTAGGCGCGACAGGCATTCCTCGGCCTTCGTGTAATACCGGCCATTGATCG
ACCAGCCCAGGTCCTGGCAAAGCTCGTAGAACGTGAAGGTGATCGGCTCGCCGATAGGGGTGCGCTTCGC
GTACTCCAACACCTGCTGCCACACCAGTTCGTCATCGTCGGCCCGCAGCTCGACGCCGGTGTAGGTGATC
TTCACGTCCTTGTTGACGTGGAAAATGACCTTGTTTTGCAGCGCCTCGCGCGGGATTTTCTTGTTGCGCG
TGGTGAACAGGGCAGAGCGGGCCGTGTCGTTTGGCATCGCTCGCATCGTGTCCGGCCACGGCGCAATATC
GAACAAGGAAAGCTGCATTTCCTTGATCTGCTGCTTCGTGTGTTTCAGCAACGCGGCCTGCTTGGCCTCG
CTGACCTGTTTTGCCAGGTCCTCGCCGGCGGTTTTTCGCTTCTTGGTCGTCATAGTTCCTCGCGTGTCGA
TGGTCATCGACTTCGCCAAACCTGCCGCCTCCTGTTCGAGACGACGCGAACGCTCCACGGCGGCCGATGG
CGCGGGCAGGGCAGGGGGAGCCAGTTGCACGCTGTCGCGCTCGATCTTGGCCGTAGCTTGCTGGACCATC
GAGCCGACGGACTGGAAGGTTTCGCGGGGCGCACGCATGACGGTGCGGCTTGCGATGGTTTCGGCATCCT
CGGCGGAAAACCCCGCGTCGATCAGTTCTTGCCTGTATGCCTTCCGGTCAAACGTCCGATTCATTCACCC
TCCTTGCGGGATTGCCCCGACTCACGCCGGGGCAATGTGCCCTTATTCCTGATTTGACCCGCCTGGTGCC
TTGGTGTCCAGATAATCCACCTTATCGGCAATGAAGTCGGTCCCGTAGACCGTCTGGCCGTCCTTCTCGT
ACTTGGTATTCCGAATCTTGCCCTGCACGAATACCAGCGACCCCTTGCCCAAATACTTGCCGTGGGCCTC
GGCCTGAGAGCCAAAACACTTGATGCGGAAGAAGTCGGTGCGCTCCTGCTTGTCGCCGGCATCGTTGCGC
CACATCTAGGTACTAAAACAATTCATCCAGTAAAATATAATATTTTATTTTCTCCCAATCAGGCTTGATC
CCCAGTAAGTCAAAAAATAGCTCGACATACTGTTCTTCCCCGATATCCTCCCTGATCGACCGGACGCAGA
AGGCAATGTCATACCACTTGTCCGCCCTGCCGCTTCTCCCAAGATCAATAAAGCCACTTACTTTGCCATC
TTTCACAAAGATGTTGCTGTCTCCCAGGTCGCCGTGGGAAAAGACAAGTTCCTCTTCGGGCTTTTCCGTC
TTTAAAAAATCATACAGCTCGCGCGGATCTTTAAATGGAGTGTCTTCTTCCCAGTTTTCGCAATCCACAT
CGGCCAGATCGTTATTCAGTAAGTAATCCAATTCGGCTAAGCGGCTGTCTAAGCTATTCGTATAGGGACA
ATCCGATATGTCGATGGAGTGAAAGAGCCTGATGCACTCCGCATACAGCTCGATAATCTTTTCAGGGCTT
TGTTCATCTTCATACTCTTCCGAGCAAAGGACGCCATCGGCCTCACTCATGAGCAGATTGCTCCAGCCAT
CATGCCGTTCAAAGTGCAGGACCTTTGGAACAGGCAGCTTTCCTTCCAGCCATAGCATCATGTCCTTTTC
CCGTTCCACATCATAGGTGGTCCCTTTATACCGGCTGTCCGTCATTTTTAAATATAGGTTTTCATTTTCT
CCCACCAGCTTATATACCTTAGCAGGAGACATTCCTTCCGTATCTTTTACGCAGCGGTATTTTTCGATCA
GTTTTTTCAATTCCGGTGATATTCTCATTTTAGCCATTTATTATTTCCTTCCTCTTTTCTACAGTATTTA
AAGATACCCCAAGAAGCTAATTATAACAAGACGAACTCCAATTCACTGTTCCTTGCATTCTAAAACCTTA
AATACCAGAAAACAGCTTTTTCAAAGTTGTTTTCAAAGTTGGCGTATAACATAGTATCGACGGAGCCGAT
TTTGAAACCACAATTATGGGTGATGCTGCCAACTTACTGATTTAGTGTATGATGGTGTTTTTGAGGTGCT
CCAGTGGCTTCTGTTTCTATCAGCTGTCCCTCCTGTTCAGCTACTGACGGGGTGGTGCGTAACGGCAAAA
GCACCGCCGGACATCAGCGCTATCTCTGCTCTCACTGCCGTAAAACATGGCAACTGCAGTTCACTTACAC
CGCTTCTCAACCCGGTACGCACCAGAAAATCATTGATATGGCCATGAATGGCGTTGGATGCCGGGCAACA
GCCCGCATTATGGGCGTTGGCCTCAACACGATTTTACGTCACTTAAAAAACTCAGGCCGCAGTCGGTAAC
CTCGCGCATACAGCCGGGCAGTGACGTCATCGTCTGCGCGGAAATGGACGAACAGTGGGGCTATGTCGGG
GCTAAATCGCGCCAGCGCTGGCTGTTTTACGCGTATGACAGTCTCCGGAAGACGGTTGTTGCGCACGTAT
TCGGTGAACGCACTATGGCGACGCTGGGGCGTCTTATGAGCCTGCTGTCACCCTTTGACGTGGTGATATG
GATGACGGATGGCTGGCCGCTGTATGAATCCCGCCTGAAGGGAAAGCTGCACGTAATCAGCAAGCGATAT
ACGCAGCGAATTGAGCGGCATAACCTGAATCTGAGGCAGCACCTGGCACGGCTGGGACGGAAGTCGCTGT
CGTTCTCAAAATCGGTGGAGCTGCATGACAAAGTCATCGGGCATTATCTGAACATAAAACACTATCAATA
AGTTGGAGTCATTACCCAATTATGATAGAATTTACAAGCTATAAGGTTATTGTCCTGGGTTTCAAGCATT
AGTCCATGCAAGTTTTTATGCTTTGCCCATTCTATAGATATATTGATAAGCGCGCTGCCTATGCCTTGCC
CCCTGAAATCCTTACATACGGCGATATCTTCTATATAAAAGATATATTATCTTATCAGTATTGTCAATAT
ATTCAAGGCAATCTGCCTCCTCATCCTCTTCATCCTCTTCGTCTTGGTAGCTTTTTAAATATGGCGCTTC
ATAGAGTAATTCTGTAAAGGTCCAATTCTCGTTTTCATACCTCGGTATAATCTTACCTATCACCTCAAAT
GGTTCGCTGGGTTTATCGCACCCCCGAACACGAGCACGGCACCCGCGACCACTATGCCAAGAATGCCCAA
GGTAAAAATTGCCGGCCCCGCCATGAAGTCCGTGAATGCCCCGACGGCCGAAGTGAAGGGCAGGCCGCCA
CCCAGGCCGCCGCCCTCACTGCCCGGCACCTGGTCGCTGAATGTCGATGCCAGCACCTGCGGCACGTCAA
TGCTTCCGGGCGTCGCGCTCGGGCTGATCGCCCATCCCGTTACTGCCCCGATCCCGGCAATGGCAAGGAC
TGCCAGCGCTGCCATTTTTGGGGTGAGGCCGTTCGCGGCCGAGGGGCGCAGCCCCTGGGGGGATGGGAGG
CCCGCGTTAGCGGGCCGGGAGGGTTCGAGAAGGGGGGGCACCCCCCTTCGGCGTGCGCGGTCACGCGCAC
AGGGCGCAGCCCTGGTTAAAAACAAGGTTTATAAATATTGGTTTAAAAGCAGGTTAAAAGACAGGTTAGC
GGTGGCCGAAAAACGGGCGGAAACCCTTGCAAATGCTGGATTTTCTGCCTGTGGACAGCCCCTCAAATGT
CAATAGGTGCGCCCCTCATCTGTCAGCACTCTGCCCCTCAAGTGTCAAGGATCGCGCCCCTCATCTGTCA
GTAGTCGCGCCCCTCAAGTGTCAATACCGCAGGGCACTTATCCCCAGGCTTGTCCACATCATCTGTGGGA
AACTCGCGTAAAATCAGGCGTTTTCGCCGATTTGCGAGGCTGGCCAGCTCCACGTCGCCGGCCGAAATCG
AGCCTGCCCCTCATCTGTCAACGCCGCGCCGGGTGAGTCGGCCCCTCAAGTGTCAACGTCCGCCCCTCAT
CTGTCAGTGAGGGCCAAGTTTTCCGCGAGGTATCCACAACGCCGGCGGCCGCGGTGTCTCGCACACGGCT
TCGACGGCGTTTCTGGCGCGTTTGCAGGGCCATAGACGGCCGCCAGCCCAGCGGCGAGGGCAACCAGCCC
GG
